Addgene plasmid #48405: pFUSB4_AGCC
Depositing lab: Stephen Ekker. Depositing organization: Mayo Foundation for Medical Education and Research. Publication: High Efficiency In Vivo Genome Engineering with a Simplified 15-RVD GoldyTALEN Design. Ma AC, Lee HB, Clark KJ, Ekker SC. PLoS One. 2013 May 29;8(5):e65259. doi: 10.1371/journal.pone.0065259. Print 2013. PubMed 23734242.
Backbone
  Vector backbone: pFUS_B4
  Vector type: Mammalian Expression, TALEN
Growth in bacteria
  Bacterial resistance: Spectinomycin, 50 μg/mL
  Growth temperature: 37°C
  Growth strain: Top10
  Copy number: Unknown
Gene/Insert
  Gene/Insert name: RVD sequence: NI NN HD HD
  Species: Synthetic
  Cloning method: Unknown
  Sequencing primers: 5′ ttgatgcctggcagttccct; 3′ cgaaccgaacaggcttatgt
Terms and licenses: Academic/Nonprofit Terms; Industry Terms: Not Available to Industry
Depositor comments: Plasmid was created using Golden Gate cloning.
How to cite: pFUSB4_AGCC was a gift from Stephen Ekker (Addgene plasmid # 48405 ; http://n2t.net/addgene:48405 ; RRID:Addgene_48405)
