[The description below was written by a language model from this plasmid's Addgene catalogue record and pLannotate feature annotations shown in this document.]
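Description:
pFUSB4_AGCC is a small (about 2.9 kb) Golden Gate intermediate plasmid for building TALENs. It is based on the pFUS_B4 array vector and carries a preassembled block of four synthetic TAL effector repeats. The repeats have the repeat-variable diresidues NI, NN, HD and HD. Under the standard RVD code these recognise A, G, C and C, which explains the plasmid name. The depositor states that it was made by Golden Gate cloning, and it belongs to a set associated with a simplified 15-RVD GoldyTALEN design for in vivo genome engineering.

The catalogue lists the vector type as mammalian expression/TALEN, but the annotated features show only bacterial maintenance elements. No eukaryotic promoter, nuclease domain or polyadenylation signal is detected. The plasmid therefore looks like a repeat-module donor rather than an expression construct in its own right. It replicates from a high-copy ColE1/pUC-type origin and is selected with spectinomycin through the aadA (SmR) aminoglycoside adenylyltransferase gene. Upstream of this gene lie a fragment of the class 1 integron Pc promoter and a remnant of a gentamicin acetyltransferase gene, both probably carried over from the integron source of the resistance cassette. Short lacZα and lacI fragments are also present, consistent with loss of a lacZ screening cassette when the repeats were inserted, and rrnB T1 and T2 terminators are annotated nearby.

The annotation tool did not label the TAL repeat array itself, which presumably lies in the unannotated region near the lacZα remnant. In typical use, a prebuilt four-repeat block like this is combined with other repeat arrays and a final half-repeat in a second Golden Gate step into a TALEN backbone, shortening assembly of custom nucleases.
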