Features (pLannotate 1.2.2; 8 found; start..end, strand, type, name):
      3..39      -  CDS            lacZα (fragment): LacZα fragment of β-galactosidase; lacZ fragment
    596..619     +  promoter       Pc promoter (fragment): intI1 (promoter lies within the coding sequence); class 1 integron promoter
    795..851     +  CDS            GmR (fragment): gentamycin acetyltransferase; aacC1; confers resistance to gentamycin
    858..1649    +  CDS            SmR: aminoglycoside adenylyltransferase (Murphy, 1985); aadA; confers resistance to spectinomycin and streptomycin
   1742..2330    +  rep_origin     ori: high-copy-number ColE1/pMB1/pBR322/pUC origin of replication
   2513..2605    +  CDS            lacI (fragment): lac repressor; lacI; The lac repressor binds to the lac operator to inhibit transcription in E. coli. This inhibition can be relieved by adding lactose or isopropyl-β-D-thiogalactopyranoside (IPTG).
   2660..2687    -  terminator     rrnB T2 terminator: transcription terminator T2 from the E. coli rrnB gene
   2819..2862    +  terminator     rrnB T1 terminator: Escherichia coli rrnB; transcription terminator T1 from the E. coli rrnB gene
>Addgene plasmid #48405 | pFUSB4_AGCC | depositor full sequence | sequence record 70105 | Full Sequence
ATGTTTTCCCAGTCACGACGTTGTAAAACGACGGCCAGTCTTAAGCGTCTCATGGCCTGACCCCGGACCA
AGTGGTGGCCTATCGCCAGCAACATTGGCGGCAAGCAAGCGCTCGAAACGGTGCAGCGGCTGTTGCCGGT
GCTGTGCCAGGACCATGGCCTGACCCCGGACCAAGTGGTGGCTATCGCCAGCAACAATGGCGGCAAGCAA
GCGCTCGAAACGGTGCAGCGGCTGTTGCCGGTGCTGTGCCAGGACCATGGCCTGACTCCGGACCAAGTGG
TGGCTATCGCCAGCCACGATGGCGGCAAGCAAGCGCTCGAAACGGTGCAGCGGCTGTTGCCGGTGCTGTG
CCAGGACCATGGCCTGACTCCGGACCAAGTGGTGGCTATCGCCAGCCACGATGGCGGCAAGCAAGCGCTC
GAAACGGTGCAGCGGCTGTTGCCGGTGCTGTGCCAGGACCATGGCCTGACCCCGGACCAAGTGGTGGCTA
TCGAGACGTCTAGACCAGCCAGGACAGAAATGCCTCGACTTCGCTGCTACCCAAGGTTGCCGGGTGACGC
ACACCGTGGAAACGGATGAAGGCACGAACCCAGTGGACATAAGCCTGTTCGGTTCGTAAGCTGTAATGCA
AGTAGCGTATGCGCTCACGCAACTGGTCCAGAACCTTGACCGAACGCAGCGGTGGTAACGGCGCAGTGGC
GGTTTTCATGGCTTGTTATGACTGTTTTTTTGGGGTACAGTCTATGCCTCGGGCATCCAAGCAGCAAGCG
CGTTACGCCGTGGGTCGATGTTTGATGTTATGGAGCAGCAACGATGTTACGCAGCAGGGCAGTCGCCCTA
AAACAAAGTTAAACATTATGAGGGAAGCGGTGATCGCCGAAGTATCGACTCAACTATCAGAGGTAGTTGG
CGTCATCGAGCGCCATCTCGAACCGACGTTGCTGGCCGTACATTTGTACGGCTCCGCAGTGGATGGCGGC
CTGAAGCCACACAGTGATATTGATTTGCTGGTTACGGTGACCGTAAGGCTTGATGAAACAACGCGGCGAG
CTTTGATCAACGACCTTTTGGAAACTTCGGCTTCCCCTGGAGAGAGCGAGATTCTCCGCGCTGTAGAAGT
CACCATTGTTGTGCACGACGACATCATTCCGTGGCGTTATCCAGCTAAGCGCGAACTGCAATTTGGAGAA
TGGCAGCGCAATGACATTCTTGCAGGTATCTTCGAGCCAGCCACGATCGACATTGATCTGGCTATCTTGC
TGACAAAAGCAAGAGAACATAGCGTTGCCTTGGTAGGTCCAGCGGCGGAGGAACTCTTTGATCCGGTTCC
TGAACAGGATCTATTTGAGGCGCTAAATGAAACCTTAACGCTATGGAACTCGCCGCCCGACTGGGCTGGC
GATGAGCGAAATGTAGTGCTTACGTTGTCCCGCATTTGGTACAGCGCAGTAACCGGCAAAATCGCGCCGA
AGGATGTCGCTGCCGACTGGGCAATGGAGCGCCTGCCGGCCCAGTATCAGCCCGTCATACTTGAAGCTAG
ACAGGCTTATCTTGGACAAGAAGAAGATCGCTTGGCCTCGCGCGCAGATCAGTTGGAAGAATTTGTCCAC
TACGTGAAAGGCGAGATCACCAAGGTAGTCGGCAAATAACCCTCGAGCCACCCATGACCAAAATCCCTTA
ACGTGAGTTACGCGTCGTTCCACTGAGCGTCAGACCCCGTAGAAAAGATCAAAGGATCTTCTTGAGATCC
TTTTTTTCTGCGCGTAATCTGCTGCTTGCAAACAAAAAAACCACCGCTACCAGCGGTGGTTTGTTTGCCG
GATCAAGAGCTACCAACTCTTTTTCCGAAGGTAACTGGCTTCAGCAGAGCGCAGATACCAAATACTGTCC
TTCTAGTGTAGCCGTAGTTAGGCCACCACTTCAAGAACTCTGTAGCACCGCCTACATACCTCGCTCTGCT
AATCCTGTTACCAGTGGCTGCTGCCAGTGGCGATAAGTCGTGTCTTACCGGGTTGGACTCAAGACGATAG
TTACCGGATAAGGCGCAGCGGTCGGGCTGAACGGGGGGTTCGTGCACACAGCCCAGCTTGGAGCGAACGA
CCTACACCGAACTGAGATACCTACAGCGTGAGCATTGAGAAAGCGCCACGCTTCCCGAAGGGAGAAAGGC
GGACAGGTATCCGGTAAGCGGCAGGGTCGGAACAGGAGAGCGCACGAGGGAGCTTCCAGGGGGAAACGCC
TGGTATCTTTATAGTCCTGTCGGGTTTCGCCACCTCTGACTTGAGCGTCGATTTTTGTGATGCTCGTCAG
GGGGGCGGAGCCTATGGAAAAACGCCAGCAACGCGGCCTTTTTACGGTTCCTGGCCTTTTGCTGGCCTTT
TGCTCACATGTTCTTTCCTGCGTTATCCCCTGATTCTGTGGATAACCGTATTACCGCCTTTGAGTGAGCT
GATACCGCTCGCCGCAGCCGAACGACCGAGCGCAGCGAGTCAGTGAGCGAGGAAGCGGAAGAGCGCCCAA
TACGCAAACCGCCTCTCCCCGCGCGTTGGCCGATTCATTAATGCAGCTGGCACGACAGGTTTCCCGACTG
GAAAGCGGGCAGTGAGCGCAACGCAATTAATACGCGTACCGCTAGCCAGGAAGAGTTTGTAGAAACGCAA
AAAGGCCATCCGTCAGGATGGCCTTCTGCTTAGTTTGATGCCTGGCAGTTTATGGCGGGCGTCCTGCCCG
CCACCCTCCGGGCCGTTGCTTCACAACGTTCAAATCCGCTCCCGGCGGATTTGTCCTACTCAGGAGAGCG
TTCACCGACAAACAACAGATAAAACGAAAGGCCCAGTCTTCCGACTGAGCCTTTCGTTTTATTTGATGCC
TGGCAGTTCCCTACTCTCGCGTTAACGCTAGCATGG
