>Addgene plasmid #48405 | pFUSB4_AGCC | addgene partial sequence | sequence record 70780 | pCR8_F1 5'-ttgatgcctggcagttccct-3'
TCACGACGTTGTAAAACGACGGCCAGTCTTAAGCGTCTCATGGCCTGACCCCGGACCAAGTGGTGGCTAT
CGCCAGCAACATTGGCGGCAAGCAAGCGCTCGAAACGGTGCAGCGGCTGTTGCCGGTGCTGTGCCAGGAC
CATGGCCTGACCCCGGACCAAGTGGTGGCTATCGCCAGCAACAATGGCGGCAAGCAAGCGCTCGAAACGG
TGCAGCGGCTGTTGCCGGTGCTGTGCCAGGACCATGGCCTGACTCCGGACCAAGTGGTGGCTATCGCCAG
CCACGATGGCGGCAAGCAAGCGCTCGAAACGGTGCAGCGGCTGTTGCCGGTGCTGTGCCAGGACCATGGC
CTGACTCCGGACCAAGTGGTGGCTATCGCCAGCCACGATGGCGGCAAGCAAGCGCTCGAAACGGTGCAGC
GGCTGTTGCCGGTGCTGTGCCAGGACCATGGCCTGACCCCGGACCAAGTGGTGGCTATCGAGACGTCTAG
ACCAGCCAGGACAGAAATGCCTCGACTTCGCTGCTACCCAAGGTTGCCGGGTGACGCACACCGTGGAAAC
GGATGAAGGCACGAACCCAGTGGACATAAGCCTGTTCGGTTCGTAAGCTGTAATGCAAGTAGCGTATGCG
CTCACGCAACTGGTCCAGAACCTTGACCGAACGCAGCGGTGGTAACGGCGCAGTGGCGGTTTTCATGGCT
TGTTATGACTGTTTTTTTGGGGTACAGTCTATGCCTCGGGCATCCAAGCAGCAAGCGCGTTACGCCGTGG
GTCGATGTTTGATGTTATGGAGCAGCAACGATGTTACGCAGCAGGGCAGTCGCCCTAAAACAAAGTTAAA
CATTATGAGGGAAGCGGTGATCGCCGAAGTATCGACTCAACTATCAAA
